Addgene plasmid #83141: Hs.KRAS4b M188L
Purpose: Gateway ORF Entry clone of human KRAS4B [NM_004985.4 ] with stop codon (for native or N-terminal fusions), M188L mutation
Depositing lab: Dominic Esposito. Depositing organization: National Cancer Institute (NCI).
Backbone
  Vector backbone: pDonor-255
  Backbone size w/o insert (bp): 2693
  Vector type: Gateway Entry Clone
Growth in bacteria
  Bacterial resistance: Spectinomycin, 50 μg/mL
  Growth temperature: 37°C
  Growth strain: DH10B
  Copy number: High Copy
Gene/Insert
  Gene/Insert name: KRAS
  Species: H. sapiens (human)
  Insert size (bp): 567
  Mutation: M188L
  GenBank ID: NM_004985.4
  Entrez Gene: KRAS (a.k.a. 'C-K-RAS, C-K-RAS, CFC2, K-RAS2A, K-RAS2B, K-RAS4A, K-RAS4B, K-Ras, K-Ras 2, KI-RAS, KRAS1, KRAS2, NS, NS3, OES, RALD, RASK2, c-Ki-ras, c-Ki-ras2)
  Cloning method: Gateway Cloning
  Sequencing primers: 5′ M13F 23-mer (5'-CCCAGTCACGACGTTGTAAAACG); 3′ attLR 23-mer (5'-TAACATCAGAGATTTTGAGACAC)
Terms and licenses: Academic/Nonprofit Terms; Industry Terms: Not Available to Industry
How to cite: Hs.KRAS4b M188L was a gift from Dominic Esposito (Addgene plasmid # 83141 ; http://n2t.net/addgene:83141 ; RRID:Addgene_83141)
