[The description below was written by a language model from this plasmid's Addgene catalogue record and pLannotate feature annotations shown in this document.]
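Description:
Hs.KRAS4b M188L is a Gateway entry clone built on the pDonor-255 backbone, carrying the human KRAS4B open reading frame (567 bp, from the NM_004985.4 reference transcript) with an M188L substitution. Residue 188 is the final amino acid of the protein, so the change sits at the last position of the C-terminal CAAX motif that directs prenylation of Ras proteins; the record does not state the intended effect of the mutation. The ORF retains its stop codon, so after transfer it can be expressed as the native protein or with an N-terminal fusion partner, but not with a C-terminal tag.

The plasmid is about 3.3 kb and is maintained in E. coli at high copy from a ColE1/pUC-type origin, with selection by spectinomycin through the aadA (SmR) aminoglycoside adenylyltransferase gene. That gene lies downstream of a partial class 1 integron Pc promoter and a gentamicin-resistance remnant. The KRAS coding sequence is flanked by Gateway attL recombination sites, which the automated annotation labels as attL3 upstream and a partial attL2 downstream; the catalogue entry does not specify the att site types, so the upstream label should be treated cautiously. rrnB T1 and T2 terminators lie in the backbone upstream of the cassette, where they typically insulate the insert from read-through transcription. Short lacZα and lacI fragments are non-functional vector remnants.

No promoter for expressing KRAS is annotated, as expected for an entry clone. The construct serves as a source for LR Clonase recombination to move the mutant ORF into destination vectors chosen for the desired host, promoter and tag.
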