Features (pLannotate 1.2.2; 11 found; start..end, strand, type, name):
     18..54      -  CDS            lacZα (fragment): LacZα fragment of β-galactosidase; lacZ fragment
     85..180     +  protein_bind   attL3: mutant version of attL; recombination site for the Gateway® LR reaction LR Clonase™
    186..752     +  CDS            K-Ras: human small GTPase proto-oncoprotein
    757..850     -  protein_bind   attL2 (fragment): mutant version of attL; recombination site for the Gateway® LR reaction LR Clonase™
    965..988     +  promoter       Pc promoter (fragment): intI1 (promoter lies within the coding sequence); class 1 integron promoter
   1164..1220    +  CDS            GmR (fragment): gentamycin acetyltransferase; aacC1; confers resistance to gentamycin
   1227..2018    +  CDS            SmR: aminoglycoside adenylyltransferase (Murphy, 1985); aadA; confers resistance to spectinomycin and streptomycin
   2111..2699    +  rep_origin     ori: high-copy-number ColE1/pMB1/pBR322/pUC origin of replication
   2882..2974    +  CDS            lacI (fragment): lac repressor; lacI; The lac repressor binds to the lac operator to inhibit transcription in E. coli. This inhibition can be relieved by adding lactose or isopropyl-β-D-thiogalactopyranoside (IPTG).
   3029..3056    -  terminator     rrnB T2 terminator: transcription terminator T2 from the E. coli rrnB gene
   3188..3231    +  terminator     rrnB T1 terminator: Escherichia coli rrnB; transcription terminator T1 from the E. coli rrnB gene
>Addgene plasmid #83141 | Hs.KRAS4b M188L | depositor full sequence | sequence record 158104 | Full Sequence
TTAACGCTAGCATGGATGTTTTCCCAGTCACGACGTTGTAAAACGACGGCCAGTCTTAAAATTCGAGCTC
GGTCCGAGGATCCGAAATAATGATTTTATTTTGACTGATAGTGACCTGTTCGTTGCAACAAATTGATAAG
CAATGCTTTTTTATAATGCCAACTTTGTACAAAAAAGTTGGCACCATGACTGAATATAAACTTGTGGTAG
TTGGAGCTGGTGGCGTAGGCAAGAGTGCCTTGACGATACAGCTAATTCAGAATCATTTTGTGGACGAATA
TGATCCAACAATAGAGGATTCCTACAGGAAGCAAGTAGTAATTGATGGAGAAACCTGTCTCTTGGATATT
CTCGACACAGCAGGTCAAGAGGAGTACAGTGCAATGAGGGACCAGTACATGAGGACTGGGGAGGGCTTTC
TTTGTGTATTTGCCATAAATAATACTAAATCATTTGAAGATATTCACCATTATAGAGAACAAATTAAAAG
AGTTAAGGACTCTGAAGATGTACCTATGGTCCTAGTAGGAAATAAATGTGATTTGCCTTCTAGAACAGTA
GACACAAAACAGGCTCAGGACTTAGCAAGAAGTTATGGAATTCCTTTTATTGAAACATCAGCAAAGACAA
GACAGGGTGTTGATGATGCCTTCTATACATTAGTTCGAGAAATTCGAAAACATAAAGAAAAGATGAGCAA
AGATGGTAAAAAGAAGAAAAAGAAGTCAAAGACAAAGTGTGTAATTCTGTAATCAACTTTCTTGTACAAA
GTTGGCATTATAGGAAAGCATTGCTTATCAATTTGTTGCAACGAACAGGTCACTATCAGTCAAAATAAAA
TCATTATTTGCATGCAAGCTTAGATCCTCTAGACCAGCCAGGACAGAAATGCCTCGACTTCGCTGCTACC
CAAGGTTGCCGGGTGACGCACACCGTGGAAACGGATGAAGGCACGAACCCAGTGGACATAAGCCTGTTCG
GTTCGTAAGCTGTAATGCAAGTAGCGTATGCGCTCACGCAACTGGTCCAGAACCTTGACCGAACGCAGCG
GTGGTAACGGCGCAGTGGCGGTTTTCATGGCTTGTTATGACTGTTTTTTTGGGGTACAGTCTATGCCTCG
GGCATCCAAGCAGCAAGCGCGTTACGCCGTGGGTCGATGTTTGATGTTATGGAGCAGCAACGATGTTACG
CAGCAGGGCAGTCGCCCTAAAACAAAGTTAAACATTATGAGGGAAGCGGTGATCGCCGAAGTATCGACTC
AACTATCAGAGGTAGTTGGCGTCATCGAGCGCCATCTCGAACCGACGTTGCTGGCCGTACATTTGTACGG
CTCCGCAGTGGATGGCGGCCTGAAGCCACACAGTGATATTGATTTGCTGGTTACGGTGACCGTAAGGCTT
GATGAAACAACGCGGCGAGCTTTGATCAACGACCTTTTGGAAACTTCGGCTTCCCCTGGAGAGAGCGAGA
TTCTCCGCGCTGTAGAAGTCACCATTGTTGTGCACGACGACATCATTCCGTGGCGTTATCCAGCTAAGCG
CGAACTGCAATTTGGAGAATGGCAGCGCAATGACATTCTTGCAGGTATCTTCGAGCCAGCCACGATCGAC
ATTGATCTGGCTATCTTGCTGACAAAAGCAAGAGAACATAGCGTTGCCTTGGTAGGTCCAGCGGCGGAGG
AACTCTTTGATCCGGTTCCTGAACAGGATCTATTTGAGGCGCTAAATGAAACCTTAACGCTATGGAACTC
GCCGCCCGACTGGGCTGGCGATGAGCGAAATGTAGTGCTTACGTTGTCCCGCATTTGGTACAGCGCAGTA
ACCGGCAAAATCGCGCCGAAGGATGTCGCTGCCGACTGGGCAATGGAGCGCCTGCCGGCCCAGTATCAGC
CCGTCATACTTGAAGCTAGACAGGCTTATCTTGGACAAGAAGAAGATCGCTTGGCCTCGCGCGCAGATCA
GTTGGAAGAATTTGTCCACTACGTGAAAGGCGAGATCACCAAGGTAGTCGGCAAATAACCCTCGAGCCAC
CCATGACCAAAATCCCTTAACGTGAGTTACGCGTCGTTCCACTGAGCGTCAGACCCCGTAGAAAAGATCA
AAGGATCTTCTTGAGATCCTTTTTTTCTGCGCGTAATCTGCTGCTTGCAAACAAAAAAACCACCGCTACC
AGCGGTGGTTTGTTTGCCGGATCAAGAGCTACCAACTCTTTTTCCGAAGGTAACTGGCTTCAGCAGAGCG
CAGATACCAAATACTGTCCTTCTAGTGTAGCCGTAGTTAGGCCACCACTTCAAGAACTCTGTAGCACCGC
CTACATACCTCGCTCTGCTAATCCTGTTACCAGTGGCTGCTGCCAGTGGCGATAAGTCGTGTCTTACCGG
GTTGGACTCAAGACGATAGTTACCGGATAAGGCGCAGCGGTCGGGCTGAACGGGGGGTTCGTGCACACAG
CCCAGCTTGGAGCGAACGACCTACACCGAACTGAGATACCTACAGCGTGAGCATTGAGAAAGCGCCACGC
TTCCCGAAGGGAGAAAGGCGGACAGGTATCCGGTAAGCGGCAGGGTCGGAACAGGAGAGCGCACGAGGGA
GCTTCCAGGGGGAAACGCCTGGTATCTTTATAGTCCTGTCGGGTTTCGCCACCTCTGACTTGAGCGTCGA
TTTTTGTGATGCTCGTCAGGGGGGCGGAGCCTATGGAAAAACGCCAGCAACGCGGCCTTTTTACGGTTCC
TGGCCTTTTGCTGGCCTTTTGCTCACATGTTCTTTCCTGCGTTATCCCCTGATTCTGTGGATAACCGTAT
TACCGCCTTTGAGTGAGCTGATACCGCTCGCCGCAGCCGAACGACCGAGCGCAGCGAGTCAGTGAGCGAG
GAAGCGGAAGAGCGCCCAATACGCAAACCGCCTCTCCCCGCGCGTTGGCCGATTCATTAATGCAGCTGGC
ACGACAGGTTTCCCGACTGGAAAGCGGGCAGTGAGCGCAACGCAATTAATACGCGTACCGCTAGCCAGGA
AGAGTTTGTAGAAACGCAAAAAGGCCATCCGTCAGGATGGCCTTCTGCTTAGTTTGATGCCTGGCAGTTT
ATGGCGGGCGTCCTGCCCGCCACCCTCCGGGCCGTTGCTTCACAACGTTCAAATCCGCTCCCGGCGGATT
TGTCCTACTCAGGAGAGCGTTCACCGACAAACAACAGATAAAACGAAAGGCCCAGTCTTCCGACTGAGCC
TTTCGTTTTATTTGATGCCTGGCAGTTCCCTACTCTCGCG
