>Addgene plasmid #83141 | Hs.KRAS4b M188L | addgene partial sequence | sequence record 159026 | M13pUC-Fwd 5'-CCCAGTCACGACGTTGTAAAACG-3'
AATTCGAGCTCGGTCCGAGGATCCGAAATAATGATTTTATTTTGACTGATAGTGACCTGTTCGTTGCAAC
AAATTGATAAGCAATGCTTTTTTATAATGCCAACTTTGTACAAAAAAGTTGGCACCATGACTGAATATAA
ACTTGTGGTAGTTGGAGCTGGTGGCGTAGGCAAGAGTGCCTTGACGATACAGCTAATTCAGAATCATTTT
GTGGACGAATATGATCCAACAATAGAGGATTCCTACAGGAAGCAAGTAGTAATTGATGGAGAAACCTGTC
TCTTGGATATTCTCGACACAGCAGGTCAAGAGGAGTACAGTGCAATGAGGGACCAGTACATGAGGACTGG
GGAGGGCTTTCTTTGTGTATTTGCCATAAATAATACTAAATCATTTGAAGATATTCACCATTATAGAGAA
CAAATTAAAAGAGTTAAGGACTCTGAAGATGTACCTATGGTCCTAGTAGGAAATAAATGTGATTTGCCTT
CTAGAACAGTAGACACAAAACAGGCTCAGGACTTAGCAAGAAGTTATGGAATTCCTTTTATTGAAACATC
AGCAAAGACAAGACAGGGTGTTGATGATGCCTTCTATACATTAGTTCGAGAAATTCGAAAACATAAAGAA
AAGATGAGCAAAGATGGTAAAAAGAAGAAAAAGAAGTCAAAGACAAAGTGTGTAATTCTGTAATCAACTT
TCTTGTACAAAGTTGGCATTATAGGAAAGCATTGCTTATCAATTTGTTGCAACGAACAGGTCACTATCAG
TCAAAATAAAATCATTATTTGCATGCAAGCTTAGATCCTCTAGACCAGCCAGGACAGAAATGCCTCGACT
TCGCTGCTACCCAAGGTTGCCGGGTGACGCACACCGTGGAAA
